>Addgene plasmid #89734 | gamma Synuclein-VC | addgene full sequence | sequence record 178835 | Addgene NGS Result
GTAATCTAGAGGGCCCGTTTAAACCCGCTGATCAGCCTCGACTGTGCCTTCTAGTTGCCAGCCATCTGTT
GTTTGCCCCTCCCCCGTGCCTTCCTTGACCCTGGAAGGTGCCACTCCCACTGTCCTTTCCTAATAAAATG
AGGAAATTGCATCGCATTGTCTGAGTAGGTGTCATTCTATTCTGGGGGGTGGGGTGGGGCAGGACAGCAA
GGGGGAGGATTGGGAAGACAATAGCAGGCATGCTGGGGATGCGGTGGGCTCTATGGCTTCTGAGGCGGAA
AGAACCAGCTGGGGCTCTAGGGGGTATCCCC
[124 nt withheld, positions 312-435]
C
[91 nt withheld, positions 437-527]
A
[49 nt withheld, positions 529-577]
CCTTTGACGTTGGAGTCCACGTTCTTT
[37 nt withheld, positions 605-641]
ACCCTATCTCGGTCTATTCTTTTGATTTATAAGGGATTTTGCCGATTTCGGCCTATTGGTTAAAAAATGA
GCTGATTTAACAAAAATTTAACGCGAATTAATTCTGTGGAATGTGTGTCAGTTAGGGTGTGGAAAGTCCC
CAGGCTCCCCAGCAGGCAGAAGTATGCAAAGCATGCATCTCAATTAGTCAGCAACCAGGTGTGGAAAGTC
CCCAGGCTCCCCAGCAGGCAGAAGTATGCAAAGCATGCATCTCAATTAGTCAGCAACCATAGTCCCGCCC
CTAACTCCGCCCATCCCGCCCCTAACTCCGCCCAGTTCCGCCCATTCTCCGCCCCATGGCTGACTAATTT
TTTTTATTTATGCAGAGGCCGAGGCCGCCTCTGCCTCTGAGCTATTCCAGAAGTAGTGAGGAGGCTTTTT
TGGAGGCCTAGGCTTTTGCAAAAAGCTCCCGGGAGCTTGTATATCCATTTTCGGATCTGATCAAGAGACA
GGATGAGGATCGTTTCGCATGATTGAACAAGATGGATTGCACGCAGGTTCTCCGGCCGCTTGGGTGGAGA
GGCTATTCGGCTATGACTGGGCACAACAGACAATCGGCTGCTCTGATGCCGCCGTGTTCCGGCTGTCAGC
GCAGGGGCGCCCGGTTCTTTTTGTCAAGACCGACCTGTCCGGTGCCCTGAATGAACTGCAGGACGAGGCA
GCGCGGCTATCGTGGCTGGCCACGACGGGCGTTCCTTGCGCAGCTGTGCTCGACGTTGTCACTGAAGCGG
GAAGGGACTGGCTGCTATTGGGCGAAGTGCCGGGGCAGGATCTCCTGTCATCTCACCTTGCTCCTGCCGA
GAAAGTATCCATCATGGCTGATGCAATGCGGCGGCTGCATACGCTTGATCCGGCTACCTGCCCATTCGAC
CACCAAGCGAAACATCGCATCGAGCGAGCACGTACTCGGATGGAAGCCGGTCTTGTCGATCAGGATGATC
TGGACGAAGAGCATCAGGGGCTCGCGCCAGCCGAACTGTTCGCCAGGCTCAAGGCGCGCATGCCCGACGG
CGAGGATCTCGTCGTGACCCATGGCGATGCCTGCTTGCCGAATATCATGGTGGAAAATGGCCGCTTTTCT
GGATTCATCGACTGTGGCCGGCTGGGTGTGGCGGACCGCTATCAGGACATAGCGTTGGCTACCCGTGATA
TTGCTGAAGAGCTTGGCGGCGAATGGGCTGACCGCTTCCTCGTGCTTTACGGTATCGCCGCTCCCGATTC
GCAGCGCATCGCCTTCTATCGCCTTCTTGACGAGTTCTTCTGAGCGGGACTCTGGGGTTCGAAATGACCG
ACCAAGCGACGCCCAACCTGCCATCACGAGATTTCGATTCCACCGCCGCCTTCTATGAAAGGTTGGGCTT
CGGAATCGTTTTCCGGGACGCCGGCTGGATGATCCTCCAGCGCGGGGATCTCATGCTGGAGTTCTTCGCC
CACCCCAACTTGTTTATTGCAGCTTATAATGGTTACAAATAAAGCAATAGCATCACAAATTTCACAAATA
AAGCATTTTTTTCACTGCATTCTAGTTGTGGTTTGTCCAAACTCATCAATGTATCTTATCATGTCTGTAT
ACCGTCGACCTCTAGCTAGAGCTTGGCGTAATCATGGTCATAGCTGTTTCCTGTGTGAAATTGTTATCCG
CTCACAATTCCACACAACATACGAGCCGGAAGCATAAAGTGTAAAGCCTGGGGTGCCTAATGAGTGAGCT
AACTCACATTAATTGCGTTGCGCTCACTGCCCGCTTTCCAGTCGGGAAACCTGTCGTGCCAGCTGCATTA
ATGAATCGGCCAACGCGCGGGGAGAGGCGGTTTGCGTATTGGGCGCTCTTCCGCTTCCTCGCTCACTGAC
TCGCTGCGCTCGGTCGTTCGGCTGCGGCGAGCGGTATCAGCTCACTCAAAGGCGGTAATACGGTTATCCA
CAGAATCAGGGGATAACGCAGGAAAGAACATGTGAGCAAAAGGCCAGCAAAAGGCCAGGAACCGTAAAAA
GGCCGCGTTGCTGGCGTTTTTCCATAGGCTCCGCCCCCCTGACGAGCATCACAAAAATCGACGCTCAAGT
CAGAGGTGGCGAAACCCGACAGGACTATAAAGATACCAGGCGTTTCCCCCTGGAAGCTCCCTCGTGCGCT
CTCCTGTTCCGACCCTGCCGCTTACCGGATACCTGTCCGCCTTTCTCCCTTCGGGAAGCGTGGCGCTTTC
TCATAGCTCACGCTGTAGGTATCTCAGTTCGGTGTAGGTCGTTCGCTCCAAGCTGGGCTGTGTGCACGAA
CCCCCCGTTCAGCCCGACCGCTGCGCCTTATCCGGTAACTATCGTCTTGAGTCCAACCCGGTAAGACACG
ACTTATCGCCACTGGCAGCAGCCACTGGTAACAGGATTAGCAGAGCGAGGTATGTAGGCGGTGCTACAGA
GTTCTTGAAGTGGTGGCCTAACTACGGCTACACTAGAAGAACAGTATTTGGTATCTGCGCTCTGCTGAAG
CCAGTTACCTTCGGAAAAAGAGTTGGTAGCTCTTGATCCGGCAAACAAACCACCGCTGGTAGCGGTGGTT
TTTTTGTTTGCAAGCAGCAGATTACGCGCAGAAAAAAAGGATCTCAAGAAGATCCTTTGATCTTTTCTAC
GGGGTCTGACGCTCAGTGGAACGAAAACTCACGTTAAGGGATTTTGGTCATGAGATTATCAAAAAGGATC
TTCACCTAGATCCTTTTAAATTAAAAATGAAGTTTTAAATCAATCTAAAGTATATATGAGTAAACTTGGT
CTGACAGTTACCAATGCTTAATCAGTGAGGCACCTATCTCAGCGATCTGTCTATTTCGTTCATCCATAGT
TGCCTGACTCCCCGTCGTGTAGATAACTACGATACGGGAGGGCTTACCATCTGGCCCCAGTGCTGCAATG
ATACCGCGAGACCCACGCTCACCGGCTCCAGATTTATCAGCAATAAACCAGCCAGCCGGAAGGGCCGAGC
GCAGAAGTGGTCCTGCAACTTTATCCGCCTCCATCCAGTCTATTAATTGTTGCCGGGAAGCTAGAGTAAG
TAGTTCGCCAGTTAATAGTTTGCGCAACGTTGTTGCCATTGCTACAGGCATCGTGGTGTCACGCTCGTCG
TTTGGTATGGCTTCATTCAGCTCCGGTTCCCAACGATCAAGGCGAGTTACATGATCCCCCATGTTGTGCA
AAAAAGCGGTTAGCTCCTTCGGTCCTCCGATCGTTGTCAGAAGTAAGTTGGCCGCAGTGTTATCACTCAT
GGTTATGGCAGCACTGCATAATTCTCTTACTGTCATGCCATCCGTAAGATGCTTTTCTGTGACTGGTGAG
TACTCAACCAAGTCATTCTGAGAATAGTGTATGCGGCGACCGAGTTGCTCTTGCCCGGCGTCAATACGGG
ATAATACCGCGCCACATAGCAGAACTTTAAAAGTGCTCATCATTGGAAAACGTTCTTCGGGGCGAAAACT
CTCAAGGATCTTACCGCTGTTGAGATCCAGTTCGATGTAACCCACTCGTGCACCCAACTGATCTTCAGCA
TCTTTTACTTTCACCAGCGTTTCTGGGTGAGCAAAAACAGGAAGGCAAAATGCCGCAAAAAAGGGAATAA
GGGCGACACGGAAATGTTGAATACTCATACTCTTCCTTTTTCAATATTATTGAAGCATTTATCAGGGTTA
TTGTCTCATGAGCGGATACATATTTGAATGTATTTAGAAAAATAAACAAATAGGGGTTCCGCGCACATTT
CCCCGAAAAGTGCCACCTGACGTCGACGGATCGGGAGATCTCCCGATCCCCTATGGTGCACTCTCAGTAC
AATCTGCTCTGATGCCGCATAGTTAAGCCAGTATCTGCTCCCTGCTTGTGTGTTGGAGGTCGCTGAGTAG
TGCGCGAGCAAAATTTAAGCTACAACAAGGCAAGGCTTGACCGACAATTGCATGAAGAATCTGCTTAGGG
TTAGGCGTTTTGCGCTGCTTCGCGATGTACGGGCCAGATATACGCGTTGACATTGATTATTGACTAGTTA
TTAATAGTAATCAATTACGGGGTCATTAGTTCATAGCCCATATATGGAGTTCCGCGTTACATAACTTACG
GTAAATGGCCCGCCTGGCTGACCGCCCAACGACCCCCGCCCATTGACGTCAATAATGACGTATGTTCCCA
TAGTAACGCCAATAGGGACTTTCCATTGACGTCAATGGGTGGAGTATTTACGGTAAACTGCCCACTTGGC
AGTACATCAAGTGTATCATATGCCAAGTACGCCCCCTATTGACGTCAATGACGGTAAATGGCCCGCCTGG
CATTATGCCCAGTACATGACCTTATGGGACTTTCCTACTTGGCAGTACATCTACGTATTAGTCATCGCTA
TTACCATGGTGATGCGGTTTTGGCAGTACATCAATGGGCGTGGATAGCGGTTTGACTCACGGGGATTTCC
AAGTCTCCACCCCATTGACGTCAATGGGAGTTTGTTTTGGCACCAAAATCAACGGGACTTTCCAAAATGT
CGTAACAACTCCGCCCCATTGACGCAAATGGGCGGTAGGCGTGTACGGTGGGAGGTCTATATAAGCAGAG
CTCTCTGGCTAACTAGAGAACCCACTGCTTACTGGCTTATCGAAATTAATACGACTCACTATAGGGAGAC
CCAAGCTGGCTAGCGTTTAAACTTAAGATGGATGTCTTCAAGAAGGGCTTCTCCATCGCCAAGGAGGGCG
TGGTGGGTGCGGTGGAAAAGACCAAGCAGGGGGTGACGGAAGCAGCTGAGAAGACCAAGGAGGGGGTCAT
GTATGTGGGAGCCAAGACCAAGGAGAATGTTGTACAGAGCGTGACCTCAGTGGCCGAGAAGACCAAGGAG
CAGGCCAACGCCGTGAGCGAGGCTGTGGTGAGCAGCGTCAACACTGTGGCCACCAAGACCGTGGAGGAGG
CGGAGAACATCGCGGTCACCTCCGGGGTGGTGCGCAAGGAGGACTTGAGGCCATCTGCCCCCCAACAGGA
GGGTGAGGCATCCAAAGAGAAAGAGGAAGTGGCAGAGGAGGCCCAGAGTGGGGGAGACCTCGAGAAGAAC
GGCATCAAGGCCAACTTCAAGATCCGCCACAACATCGAGGACGGCGGCGTGCAGCTCGCCGACCACTACC
AGCAGAACACCCCCATCGGCGACGGCCCCGTGCTGCTGCCCGACAACCACTACCTGAGCTACCAGTCCGC
CCTGAGCAAAGACCCCAACGAGAAGCGCGATCACATGGTCCTGCTGGAGTTCGTGACCGCCGCCGGGATC
ACTCTCGGCATGGACGAGCTGTACAA
Features (pLannotate 1.2.2; 21 found; start..end, strand, type, name):
     42..266     +  polyA_signal   bGH poly(A) signal: bovine growth hormone polyadenylation signal
    270..291     +  promoter       SV40 promoter (fragment): SV40 enhancer and early promoter
    312..740     +  rep_origin     f1 ori (sequence partly withheld): f1 bacteriophage origin of replication; arrow indicates direction of (+) strand synthesis
    754..1083    +  promoter       SV40 promoter: SV40 enhancer and early promoter
   1150..1941    +  CDS            neo: KKA2_KLEPN - Also known as kan, nptII. Experimental evidence at protein level: Swiss-Prot protein existence level 1. Resistance to kanamycin, neomycin, paromomycin, ribostamycin, butirosin and gentamicin B. From Klebsiella pneumoniae.
   1965..2123    +  CDS            ble (fragment): BLE_KLEPN - Experimental evidence at protein level: Swiss-Prot protein existence level 1. Binding protein with a strong affinity to the bleomycin family of antibiotics. Binds to CL990; an antimitotic-antibiotic compound. From Klebsiella pneumoniae.
   2118..2239    +  polyA_signal   SV40 poly(A) signal: SV40 polyadenylation signal
   2312..2328    -  protein_bind   lac operator: The lac repressor binds to the lac operator to inhibit transcription in E. coli. This inhibition can be relieved by adding lactose or isopropyl-β-D-thiogalactopyranoside (IPTG). lac repressor encoded by lacI
   2336..2366    -  promoter       lac promoter: promoter for the E. coli lac operon
   2381..2402    -  protein_bind   CAP binding site: CAP binding activates transcription in the presence of cAMP. E. coli catabolite activator protein
   2415..2507    -  CDS            lacI (fragment): lac repressor; lacI; The lac repressor binds to the lac operator to inhibit transcription in E. coli. This inhibition can be relieved by adding lactose or isopropyl-β-D-thiogalactopyranoside (IPTG).
   2690..3278    -  rep_origin     ori: high-copy-number ColE1/pMB1/pBR322/pUC origin of replication
   3449..4309    -  CDS            AmpR: β-lactamase; bla; confers resistance to ampicillin, carbenicillin, and related antibiotics
   4310..4414    -  promoter       AmpR promoter: bla
   4473..4525    -  misc_feature   bom (fragment): basis of mobility region from pBR322
   4680..5059    +  enhancer       CMV enhancer: human cytomegalovirus immediate early enhancer
   5060..5263    +  promoter       CMV promoter: human cytomegalovirus (CMV) immediate early promoter
   5259..5292    +  LTR            5' LTR (truncated) (fragment): truncated 5' long terminal repeat (LTR) from HIV-1
   5308..5326    +  promoter       T7 promoter: promoter for bacteriophage T7 RNA polymerase
   5359..5739    +  CDS            SNCG: SYUG_HUMAN - Also known as BCSG1, PERSYN, PRSN. Experimental evidence at protein level: Swiss-Prot protein existence level 1. Plays a role in neurofilament network integrity. May be involved in modulating axonal architecture during development and in the adult. In vitro, increases the susceptibility of neurofilament-H to calcium-dependent proteases (By similarity). May also function in modulating the keratin network in skin. Activates the MAPK and Elk-1 signal transduction pathway (By similarity). From Homo sapiens (Human).
   5744..1       +  CDS            VC155 (fragment) (across the origin): C-terminal fragment of mVenus for use in bimolecular fluorescence complementation (BiFC) (Kodama and Hu, 2010)
