[The description below was written by a language model from this plasmid's Addgene catalogue record and pLannotate feature annotations shown in this document.]
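Description:
gamma Synuclein-VC is a mammalian expression plasmid built on the pcDNA3.1 backbone that produces human gamma-synuclein (SNCG) fused at its C-terminus to the C-terminal fragment of the yellow fluorescent protein Venus. The fusion is driven by the human cytomegalovirus immediate-early enhancer and promoter, with a T7 promoter lying just upstream of the coding region, and transcripts are terminated by the bovine growth hormone polyadenylation signal. In the annotated sequence the SNCG open reading frame is followed almost immediately by a fragment matching the VC155 half of mVenus, which spans the numbering origin of the circular record. The insert was placed between AflII and XhoI sites, and the record notes that the construct derives from an earlier alpha-synuclein-VC clone that already carried the Venus fragment.

For propagation in E. coli the plasmid carries a high-copy ColE1/pUC-type origin and a β-lactamase gene conferring ampicillin resistance, along with an f1 phage origin. An SV40 early promoter drives a neomycin phosphotransferase gene with an SV40 polyadenylation signal, allowing G418 selection of transfected mammalian cells. Short annotated matches to ble, lacI, an HIV-1 LTR and a second SV40 promoter stretch are small fragments, probably backbone remnants or incidental similarities rather than functional elements. The sequenced record is slightly shorter than the catalogued total size.

The non-fluorescent Venus half is designed for bimolecular fluorescence complementation: fluorescence is reconstituted only when this fusion is brought close to a partner carrying the complementary N-terminal Venus fragment. Consistent with the associated publication on synuclein dimerization propensities, the plasmid serves to detect and compare synuclein dimerization or oligomerization in living cells.
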