Addgene plasmid #89734: gamma Synuclein-VC
Purpose: expresses human gamma Synuclein fused to the C-terminal part of Venus
Depositing lab: Tiago Outeiro. Depositing organization: Georg-August-Universitaet Goettingen. Publication: Dimerization propensities of Synucleins are not predictive for Synuclein aggregation. Eckermann K, Kugler S, Bahr M. Biochim Biophys Acta. 2015 Aug;1852(8):1658-64. doi: 10.1016/j.bbadis.2015.05.002. Epub 2015 May 8. PubMed 25960149.
Backbone
  Vector backbone: pcDNA3.1
  Backbone size w/o insert (bp): 5213
  Total vector size (bp): 6068
  Vector type: Mammalian Expression
  Selectable markers: Neomycin (select with G418)
Growth in bacteria
  Bacterial resistance: Ampicillin, 100 μg/mL
  Growth temperature: 37°C
  Growth strain: DH5alpha
  Copy number: High Copy
Gene/Insert
  Gene/Insert name: SNCG (alt name: gamma Synuclein (human), BCSG1, SR)
  Species: H. sapiens (human)
  Insert size (bp): 855
  GenBank ID: NM_003087
  Entrez Gene: SNCG (a.k.a. BCSG1, SR)
  Promoter: CMV
  Tag / fusion protein: C-terminal part of Venus (C terminal on backbone)
  Cloning method: Restriction Enzyme; 5′ cloning site AflII (not destroyed); 3′ cloning site XhoI (not destroyed)
  Sequencing primers: 5′ T7; 3′ bGH
Resource information
  A portion of this plasmid was derived from a plasmid made by: Original clone (alpha-Synuclein-VC) comes from Pamela J.McLean.
Terms and licenses: Academic/Nonprofit Terms; Industry Terms: Not Available to Industry
Depositor comments: Original clone (alpha Synuclein-VC) includes already the C-terminal part of venus, and was a gift from Pamela J.McLean.
How to cite: gamma Synuclein-VC was a gift from Tiago Outeiro (Addgene plasmid # 89734 ; http://n2t.net/addgene:89734 ; RRID:Addgene_89734)
